>Addgene plasmid #235151 | pAAV-L7-6-Cre | addgene full sequence | sequence record 469862 | Addgene NGS Result
CCTGCAGGCAGCTGCGCGCTCGCTCGCTCACTGAGGCCGCCCGGGCAAAGCCCGGGCGTCGGGCGACCTT
TGGTCGCCCGGCCTCAGTGAGCGAGCGAGCGCGCAGAGAGGGAGTGGCCAACTCCATCACTAGGGGTTCC
TTCTAGACAACTTTGTATAGAAAAGTTGACTAGTGGTTCCACCCTCATGTTGGTTGATCTTCAACATTGT
CCTGACTTCTTCCCACTTGACATTCCTCAGGGTCCTGTGATCATGGCTGGGTCTAGTGAGGTTCAAACCT
GCACTGCCCTACCCACACCCACACCCAGCTCAGCGTCAGTCAGGATCAACAGTTACCTAGAGATCATCTT
TCTGGGGCTTAAGCATTGGTGGGAGCAGATGGGATATGAGTTGGGGATTTGGGGATGGGGGAAGATATCT
GCTCCCCCTCCCCCTACACCCTAGCCTTTTAAAAGGCCTTCTCAGGTCAGAGACCAGGAGAAAAGTATAG
GAGAGATACACAATGGACCAGGAAGAAGAAAAGGGAGAGGGAGGCTCAGACCTTCTAGACAAGGTAAGAG
GGCTCTGGCTGACTCCACCATCCGCTTCTTGAGGTCTCGGCACCTGTAATTGACAAGATTAATTCATTTA
TAGGGCATCTAATTAGCAAGTAAGTCTCTGGAGTCCCCTGACCCAGTTACTATAACACACAGGGGGTATA
GGTAGGGGAGTATAAGAGCCCCTCCTCAGGGCAAATGAATGGATTCTTAGTACTGTCCCCCAAGAGATAG
TAGGTACTAGGATTTAGGGGCACTTCTGAGCCCCATTTCCCTGGTAAGTGTCCCAACCCCCCAAATCAAC
CCAAGCCTGGTCTCAATCTAGGACAGTGGTAGAATGCTGTCCCTAGAGTCAGTACCATGTGAAATTGTGC
TGCAGGCAGGGGCCCCAGGCTGGGAGGTGGGGGTTGGGGGAGTCAGGGGCAGGTCAGGGAAGGAGACTCA
GGTTTCATTTAGAGAAATTCTGCAGACCCGTGAGGACTCAAGTTTGTACAAAAAAGCTCGAGATGTCCAA
TTTACTGACCGTACACCAAAATTTGCCTGCATTACCGGTCGATGCAACGAGTGATGAGGTTCGCAAGAAC
CTGATGGACATGTTCAGGGATCGCCAGGCGTTTTCTGAGCATACCTGGAAAATGCTTCTGTCCGTTTGCC
GGTCGTGGGCGGCATGGTGCAAGTTGAATAACCGGAAATGGTTTCCAGCAGAACCTGAAGATGTTCGCGA
TTATCTTCTATATCTTCAGGCGCGCGGTCTGGCAGTAAAAACTATCCAGCAACATTTGGGCCAGCTAAAC
ATGCTTCATCGTCGGTCCGGGCTGCCACGACCAAGTGACAGCAATGCTGTTTCACTGGTTATGCGGCGGA
TCCGAAAAGAAAACGTTGATGCCGGTGAACGTGCAAAACAGGCTCTAGCGTTCGAACGCACTGATTTCGA
CCAGGTTCGTTCACTCATGGAAAATAGCGATCGCTGCCAGGATATACGTAATCTGGCATTTCTGGGGATT
GCTTATAACACCCTGTTACGTATAGCCGAAATTGCCAGGATCAGGGTTAAAGATATCTCACGTACTGACG
GTGGGAGAATGTTAATCCATATTGGCAGAACGAAAACGCTGGTTAGCACCGCAGGTGTAGAGAAGGCACT
TAGCCTGGGGGTAACTAAACTGGTCGAGCGATGGATTTCCGTCTCTGGTGTAGCTGATGATCCGAATAAC
TACCTGTTTTGCCGGGTCAGAAAAAATGGTGTTGCCGCGCCATCTGCCACCAGCCAGCTATCAACTCGCG
CCCTGGAAGGGATTTTTGAAGCAACTCATCGATTGATTTACGGCGCTAAGGATGACTCTGGTCAGAGATA
CCTGGCCTGGTCTGGACACAGTGCCCGTGTCGGAGCCGCGCGAGATATGGCCCGCGCTGGAGTTTCAATA
CCGGAGATCATGCAAGCTGGTGGCTGGACCAATGTAAATATTGTCATGAACTATATCCGTAACCTGGATA
GTGAAACAGGGGCAATGGTGCGCCTGCTGGAAGATGGCGATTAGCCATTAACGCGGCGTGGTACCTCTAG
AGTCGACACCCAGCTTTCTTGTACAAAGTGGGAATTCCGATAATCAACCTCTGGATTACAAAATTTGTGA
AAGATTGACTGGTATTCTTAACTATGTTGCTCCTTTTACGCTATGTGGATACGCTGCTTTAATGCCTTTG
TATCATGCTATTGCTTCCCGTATGGCTTTCATTTTCTCCTCCTTGTATAAATCCTGGTTGCTGTCTCTTT
ATGAGGAGTTGTGGCCCGTTGTCAGGCAACGTGGCGTGGTGTGCACTGTGTTTGCTGACGCAACCCCCAC
TGGTTGGGGCATTGCCACCACCTGTCAGCTCCTTTCCGGGACTTTCGCTTTCCCCCTCCCTATTGCCACG
GCGGAACTCATCGCCGCCTGCCTTGCCCGCTGCTGGACAGGGGCTCGGCTGTTGGGCACTGACAATTCCG
TGGTGTTGTCGGGGAAGCTGACGTCCTTTCCATGGCTGCTCGCCTGTGTTGCCACCTGGATTCTGCGCGG
GACGTCCTTCTGCTACGTCCCTTCGGCCCTCAATCCAGCGGACCTTCCTTCCCGCGGCCTGCTGCCGGCT
CTGCGGCCTCTTCCGCGTCTTCGCCTTCGCCCTCAGACGAGTCGGATCTCCCTTTGGGCCGCCTCCCCGC
ATCGGGAATTCCTAGAGCTCGCTGATCAGCCTCGACTGTGCCTTCTAGTTGCCAGCCATCTGTTGTTTGC
CCCTCCCCCGTGCCTTCCTTGACCCTGGAAGGTGCCACTCCCACTGTCCTTTCCTAATAAAATGAGGAAA
TTGCATCGCATTGTCTGAGTAGGTGTCATTCTATTCTGGGGGGTGGGGTGGGGCAGGACAGCAAGGGGGA
GGATTGGGAAGAGAATAGCAGGCATGCTGGGGAGGGCCGCAGGAACCCCTAGTGATGGAGTTGGCCACTC
CCTCTCTGCGCGCTCGCTCGCTCACTGAGGCCGGGCGACCAAAGGTCGCCCGACGCCCGGGCTTTGCCCG
GGCGGCCTCAGTGAGCGAGCGAGCGCGCAGCTGCCTGCAGGGGCGCCTGATGCGGTATTTTCTCCTTACG
CATCTGTGCGGTATTTCACACCGCATA
[95 nt withheld, positions 3178-3272]
T
[46 nt withheld, positions 3274-3319]
C
[141 nt withheld, positions 3321-3461]
CCTTTGACGTTGGAGTCCACGTTCTTT
[37 nt withheld, positions 3489-3525]
ACTCTATCTCGGGCTATTCTTTTGATTTATAAGGGATTTTGCCGATTTCGGTCTATTGGTTAAAAAATGA
GCTGATTTAACAAAAATTTAACGCGAATTTTAACAAAATATTAACGTTTACAATTTTATGGTGCACTCTC
AGTACAATCTGCTCTGATGCCGCATAGTTAAGCCAGCCCCGACACCCGCCAACACCCGCTGACGCGCCCT
GACGGGCTTGTCTGCTCCCGGCATCCGCTTACAGACAAGCTGTGACCGTCTCCGGGAGCTGCATGTGTCA
GAGGTTTTCACCGTCATCACCGAAACGCGCGAGACGAAAGGGCCTCGTGATACGCCTATTTTTATAGGTT
AATGTCATGATAATAATGGTTTCTTAGACGTCAGGTGGCACTTTTCGGGGAAATGTGCGCGGAACCCCTA
TTTGTTTATTTTTCTAAATACATTCAAATATGTATCCGCTCATGAGACAATAACCCTGATAAATGCTTCA
ATAATATTGAAAAAGGAAGAGTATGAGTATTCAACATTTCCGTGTCGCCCTTATTCCCTTTTTTGCGGCA
TTTTGCCTTCCTGTTTTTGCTCACCCAGAAACGCTGGTGAAAGTAAAAGATGCTGAAGATCAGTTGGGTG
CACGAGTGGGTTACATCGAACTGGATCTCAACAGCGGTAAGATCCTTGAGAGTTTTCGCCCCGAAGAACG
TTTTCCAATGATGAGCACTTTTAAAGTTCTGCTATGTGGCGCGGTATTATCCCGTATTGACGCCGGGCAA
GAGCAACTCGGTCGCCGCATACACTATTCTCAGAATGACTTGGTTGAGTACTCACCAGTCACAGAAAAGC
ATCTTACGGATGGCATGACAGTAAGAGAATTATGCAGTGCTGCCATAACCATGAGTGATAACACTGCGGC
CAACTTACTTCTGACAACGATCGGAGGACCGAAGGAGCTAACCGCTTTTTTGCACAACATGGGGGATCAT
GTAACTCGCCTTGATCGTTGGGAACCGGAGCTGAATGAAGCCATACCAAACGACGAGCGTGACACCACGA
TGCCTGTAGCAATGGCAACAACGTTGCGCAAACTATTAACTGGCGAACTACTTACTCTAGCTTCCCGGCA
ACAATTAATAGACTGGATGGAGGCGGATAAAGTTGCAGGACCACTTCTGCGCTCGGCCCTTCCGGCTGGC
TGGTTTATTGCTGATAAATCTGGAGCCGGTGAGCGTGGAAGCCGCGGTATCATTGCAGCACTGGGGCCAG
ATGGTAAGCCCTCCCGTATCGTAGTTATCTACACGACGGGGAGTCAGGCAACTATGGATGAACGAAATAG
ACAGATCGCTGAGATAGGTGCCTCACTGATTAAGCATTGGTAACTGTCAGACCAAGTTTACTCATATATA
CTTTAGATTGATTTAAAACTTCATTTTTAATTTAAAAGGATCTAGGTGAAGATCCTTTTTGATAATCTCA
TGACCAAAATCCCTTAACGTGAGTTTTCGTTCCACTGAGCGTCAGACCCCGTAGAAAAGATCAAAGGATC
TTCTTGAGATCCTTTTTTTCTGCGCGTAATCTGCTGCTTGCAAACAAAAAAACCACCGCTACCAGCGGTG
GTTTGTTTGCCGGATCAAGAGCTACCAACTCTTTTTCCGAAGGTAACTGGCTTCAGCAGAGCGCAGATAC
CAAATACTGTTCTTCTAGTGTAGCCGTAGTTAGGCCACCACTTCAAGAACTCTGTAGCACCGCCTACATA
CCTCGCTCTGCTAATCCTGTTACCAGTGGCTGCTGCCAGTGGCGATAAGTCGTGTCTTACCGGGTTGGAC
TCAAGACGATAGTTACCGGATAAGGCGCAGCGGTCGGGCTGAACGGGGGGTTCGTGCACACAGCCCAGCT
TGGAGCGAACGACCTACACCGAACTGAGATACCTACAGCGTGAGCTATGAGAAAGCGCCACGCTTCCCGA
AGGGAGAAAGGCGGACAGGTATCCGGTAAGCGGCAGGGTCGGAACAGGAGAGCGCACGAGGGAGCTTCCA
GGGGGAAACGCCTGGTATCTTTATAGTCCTGTCGGGTTTCGCCACCTCTGACTTGAGCGTCGATTTTTGT
GATGCTCGTCAGGGGGGCGGAGCCTATGGAAAAACGCCAGCAACGCGGCCTTTTTACGGTTCCTGGCCTT
TTGCTGGCCTTTTGCTCACATGT
Features (pLannotate 1.2.2; 15 found; start..end, strand, type, name):
      1..141     -  repeat_region  AAV2 ITR: inverted terminal repeat of adeno-associated virus serotype 2 inverted
    148..168     +  protein_bind   attB4: mutant version of attB; core recombination site for the Gateway® BP reaction BP Clonase™
   1019..1037    +  protein_bind   attB1 (fragment): mutant version of attB; core recombination site for the Gateway® BP reaction BP Clonase™
   1043..2071    +  CDS            cre: RECR_BPP1 - Experimental evidence at protein level: Swiss-Prot protein existence level 1. Catalyzes site-specific recombination between two 34-base- pair LOXP sites. Its role is to maintain the phage genome as a monomeric unit-copy plasmid in the lysogenic state. From Escherichia phage P1 (Bacteriophage P1).
   2111..2131    -  protein_bind   attB2: mutant version of attB; core recombination site for the Gateway® BP reaction BP Clonase™
   2142..2730    +  misc_feature   WPRE: woodchuck hepatitis virus posttranscriptional regulatory element
   2766..2877    +  polyA_signal   bGH poly(A) signal: bovine growth hormone polyadenylation signal
   2981..3121    +  repeat_region  AAV2 ITR: inverted terminal repeat of adeno-associated virus serotype 2 inverted
   3126..3177    -  misc_feature   bom (fragment): basis of mobility region from pBR322
   3196..3651    +  rep_origin     f1 ori (sequence partly withheld): f1 bacteriophage origin of replication; arrow indicates direction of (+) strand synthesis
   3652..3701    -  misc_feature   bom (fragment): basis of mobility region from pBR322
   3803..3838    -  CDS            rop (fragment): Rop protein, which maintains plasmids at low copy number; rop
   3933..4037    +  promoter       AmpR promoter: bla
   4038..4898    +  CDS            AmpR: β-lactamase; bla; confers resistance to ampicillin, carbenicillin, and related antibiotics
   5069..5657    +  rep_origin     ori: high-copy-number ColE1/pMB1/pBR322/pUC origin of replication
