[The description below was written by a language model from this plasmid's Addgene catalogue record and pLannotate feature annotations shown in this document.]
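Description:
pAAV-L7-6-Cre is an adeno-associated virus transfer plasmid (pAAV backbone, about 5.7 kb) designed to deliver Cre recombinase selectively to cerebellar Purkinje cells. In bacteria it is maintained through a high-copy ColE1/pUC-type origin and selected with ampicillin via the β-lactamase gene and its promoter. An f1 phage origin and small remnants of the pBR322 bom and rop regions are also present in the backbone. The record lists a recombination-deficient growth strain, consistent with the need to keep the repeat-rich ITRs intact.

The payload lies between two AAV2 inverted terminal repeats, which are the cis elements needed for replication and packaging of the intervening DNA into AAV particles. Downstream of the first ITR, the annotation shows an attB4 site and a partial attB1 site flanking a stretch of roughly 850 bp that has no automated annotation. From its position directly upstream of the coding sequence, this is presumably the L7-6 promoter named in the catalogue entry, a Purkinje cell-specific promoter, although the feature table does not label it. The bacteriophage P1 Cre coding sequence follows, then an attB2 site. These Gateway-type recombination scars suggest a modular vector lineage, though the catalogue records restriction cloning with XhoI and SalI. A WPRE after the coding sequence enhances transcript stability and expression, and a bovine growth hormone polyadenylation signal terminates the transcript before the second ITR.

Once packaged into AAV, the construct is intended to drive Cre-mediated recombination of loxP-flanked alleles or Cre-dependent reporters and effectors specifically in Purkinje cells. The associated work concerns microRNA mechanisms in Purkinje cell specification.
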