Addgene plasmid #235151: pAAV-L7-6-Cre
Purpose: Expresses Cre recombinase under the Purkinje cell-specific L7-6 promoter
Depositing lab: Giordano Lippi. Depositing organization: Scripps California (The Scripps Research Institute). Publication: MicroRNA mechanisms instructing Purkinje cell specification. Zolboot N, Xiao Y, Du JX, Ghanem MM, Choi SY, Junn MJ, Zampa F, Huang Z, MacRae IJ, Lippi G. Neuron. 2025 Apr 1:S0896-6273(25)00181-3. doi: 10.1016/j.neuron.2025.03.009. PubMed 40179877.
Backbone
  Vector backbone: pAAV
  Vector type: AAV
Growth in bacteria
  Bacterial resistance: Ampicillin, 100 μg/mL
  Growth temperature: 37°C
  Growth strain: NEB Stable
  Copy number: High Copy
Gene/Insert
  Gene/Insert name: Cre
  Species: Synthetic
  Promoter: L7-6
  Cloning method: Restriction Enzyme; 5′ cloning site XhoI (not destroyed); 3′ cloning site SalI (not destroyed)
Terms and licenses: Academic/Nonprofit Terms; Industry Terms: Not Available to Industry
Depositor comments: Please visit https://doi.org/10.1101/2023.09.28.560023 for bioRxiv preprint.
How to cite: pAAV-L7-6-Cre was a gift from Giordano Lippi (Addgene plasmid # 235151 ; http://n2t.net/addgene:235151 ; RRID:Addgene_235151)
